>Addgene plasmid #175748 | pAd5-B6/7deltaE3 | addgene full sequence | sequence record 345607 | Addgene NGS Result
GCCCCTGCAGCCGAATTATATTATTTTTGCCAAATAATTTTTAACAAAAGCTCTGAAGTCTTCTTCATTT
AAATTCTTAGATGATACTTCATCTGGAAAATTGTCCCAATTAGTAGCATCACGCTGTGAGTAAGTTCTAA
ACCATTTTTTTATTGTTGTATTATCTCTAATCTTACTACTCGATGAGTTTTCGGTATTATCTCTATTTTT
AACTTGGAGCAGGTTCCATTCATTGTTTTTTTCATCATAGTGAATAAAATCAACTGCTTTAACACTTGTG
CCTGAACACCATATCCATCCGGCGTAATACGACTCACTATAGGGAGAGCGGCCGCCAGATCTTCCGGATG
GCTCGAGTTTTTCAGCAAGATGTTCGAACATCATCAATAATATACCTTATTTTGGATTGAAGCCAATATG
ATAATGAGGGGGTGGAGTTTGTGACGTGGCGCGGGGCGTGGGAACGGGGCGGGTGACGTAGGTTTTAGGG
CGGAGTAACTTGTATGTGTTGGGAATTGTAGTTTTCTTAAAATGGGAAGTGACGTAACGTGGGAAAACGG
AAGTGACGATTTGAGGAAGTTGTGGGTTTTTTGGCTTTCGTTTCTGGGCGTAGGTTCGCGTGCGGTTTTC
TGGGTGTTTTTTGTGGACTTTAACCGTTACGTCATTTTTTAGTCCTATATATACTCGCTCTGCACTTGGC
CCTTTTTTACACTGTGACTGATTGAGCTGGTGCCGTGTCGAGTGGTGTTTTTTTAATAGGTTTTCTTTTT
TACTGGTAAGGCTGACTGTTATGGCTGCCGCTGTGGAAGCGCTGTATGTTGTTCTGGAGCGGGAGGGTGC
TATTTTGCCTAGGCAGGAGGGTTTTTCAGGTGTTTATGTGTTTTTCTCTCCTATTAATTTTGTTATACCT
CCTATGGGGGCTGTAATGTTGTCTCTACGCCTGCGGGTATGTATTCCCCCGGGCTATTTCGGTCGCTTTT
TAGCACTGACCGATGTGAATCAACCTGATGTGTTTACCGAGTCTTACATTATGACTCCGGACATGACCGA
GGAGCTGTCGGTGGTGCTTTTTAATCACGGTGACCAGTTTTTTTACGGTCACGCCGGCATGGCCGTAGTC
CGTCTTATGCTTATAAGGGTTGTTTTTCCTGTTGTAAGACAGGCTTCTAATGTTTAAATGTTTTTTTGTT
ATTTTATTTTGTGTTTATGCAGAAACCCGCAGACATGTTTGAGAGAAAAATGGTGTCTTTTTCTGTGGTG
GTTCCGGAGCTTACCTGCCTTTATCTGCATGAGCATGACTACGATGTGCTTTCTTTTTTGCGCGAGGCTT
TGCCTGATTTTTTGAGCAGCACCTTGCATTTTATATCGCCGCCCATGCAACAAGCTTACATCGGGGCTAC
GCTGGTTAGCATAGCTCCGAGTATGCGTGTCATAATCAGTGTGGGTTCTTTTGTCATGGTTCCTGGCGGG
GAAGTGGCCGCGCTGGTCCGTGCAGACCTGCACGATTATGTTCAGCTGGCCCTGCGAAGGGACCTACGGG
ATCGCGGTATTTTTGTTAATGTTCCGCTTTTGAATCTTATACAGGTCTGTGAGGAACCTGAATTTTTGCA
ATCATGATTCGCTGCTTGAGGCTGAAGGTGGAGGGCGCTCTGGAGCAGATTTTTACAATGGCCGGACTTA
ATATTCGGGATTTGCTTAGAGATATATTGAGAAGGTGGCGAGATGAGAATTATTTGGGCATGGTTGAAGG
TGCTGGAATGTTTATAGAGGAGATTCACCCTGAAGGGTTTAGCCTTTACGTCCACTTGGACGTGAGGGCC
GTTTGCCTTTTGGAAGCCATTGTGCAACATCTTACAAATGCCATTATCTGTTCTTTGGCTGTAGAGTTTG
ACCACGCCACCGGAGGGGAGCGCGTTCACTTAATAGATCTTCATTTTGAGGTTTTGGATAATCTTTTGGA
ATAAAAAAAAAAAACATGGTTCTTCCAGCTCTTCCCGCTCCTCCCGTGTGTGACTCGCAGAACGAATGTG
TAGGTTGGCTGGGTGTGGCTTATTCTGCGGTGGTGGATGTTATCAGGGCAGCGGCGCATGAAGGAGTTTA
CATAGAACCCGAAGCCAGGGGGCGCCTGGATGCTTTGAGAGAGTGGATATACTACAACTACTACACAGAG
CGATCTAAGCGGCGAGACCGGAGACGCAGATCTGTTTGTCACGCCCGCACCTGGTTTTGCTTCAGGAAAT
ATGACTACGTCCGGCGTTCCATTTGGCATGACACTACGACCAACACGATCTCGGTTGTCTCGGCGCACTC
CGTACAGTAGGGATCGTCTACCTCCTTTTGAGACAGAAACCCGCGCTACCATACTGGAGGATCATCCGCT
GCTGCCCGAATGTAACACTTTGACAATGCACAACGTGAGTTACGTGCGAGGTCTTCCCTGCAGTGTGGGA
TTTACGCTGATTCAGGAATGGGTTGTTCCCTGGGATATGGTTCTAACGCGGGAGGAGCTTGTAATCCTGA
GGAAGTGTATGCACGTGTGCCTGTGTTGTGCCAACATTGATATCATGACGAGCATGATGATCCATGGTTA
CGAGTCCTGGGCTCTCCACTGTCATTGTTCCAGTCCCGGTTCCCTGCAGTGTATAGCCGGCGGGCAGGTT
TTGGCCAGCTGGTTTAGGATGGTGGTGGATGGCGCCATGTTTAATCAGAGGTTTATATGGTACCGGGAGG
TGGTGAATTACAACATGCCAAAAGAGGTAATGTTTATGTCCAGCGTGTTTATGAGGGGTCGCCACTTAAT
CTACCTGCGCTTGTGGTATGATGGCCACGTGGGTTCTGTGGTCCCCGCCATGAGCTTTGGATACAGCGCC
TTGCACTGTGGGATTTTGAACAATATTGTGGTGCTGTGCTGCAGTTACTGTGCTGATTTAAGTGAGATCA
GGGTGCGCTGCTGTGCCCGGAGGACAAGGCGCCTTATGCTGCGGGCGGTGCGAATCATCGCTGAGGAGAC
CACTGCCATGTTGTATTCCTGCAGGACGGAGCGGCGGCGGCAGCAGTTTATTCGCGCGCTGCTGCAGCAC
CACCGCCCTATCCTGATGCACGATTATGACTCTACCCCCATGTAGGCGTGGACTTCTCCTTCGCCGCCCG
TTAAGCAACCGCAAGTTGGACAGCAGCCTGTGGCTCAGCAGCTGGACAGCGACATGAACTTAAGTGAGCT
GCCCGGGGAGTTTATTAATATCACTGATGAGCGTTTGGCTCGACAGGAAACCGTGTGGAATATAACACCT
AAGAATATGTCTGTTACCCATGATATGATGCTTTTTAAGGCCAGCCGGGGAGAAAGGACTGTGTACTCTG
TGTGTTGGGAGGGAGGTGGCAGGTTGAATACTAGGGTTCTGTGAGTTTGATTAAGGTACGGTGATCTGTA
TAAGCTATGTGGTGGTGGGGCTATACTACTGAATGAAAAATGACTTGAAATTTTCTGCAATTGAAAAATA
AACACGTTGAAACATAACACAAACGATTCTTTATTCTTGGGCAATGTATGAAAAAGTGTAAGAGGATGTG
GCAAATATTTCATTAATGTAGTTGTGGCCAGACCAGTCCCATGAAAATGACATAGAGTATGCACTTGGAG
TTGTGTCTCCTGTTTCCTGTGTACCGTTTAGTGTAATGGTTAGTGTTACAGGTTTAGTTTTGTCTCCGTT
TAAGTAAACTTGACTGACAATGTTACTTTTGGCAGTTTTACCGTGAGATTTTGGATAAGCTGATAGGTTA
GGCATAAATCCAACAGCGTTTGTATAGGCTGTGCCTTCAGTAAGATCTCCATTTCTAAAGTTCCAATATT
CTGGGTCCAGGAAGGAATTGTTTAGTAGCACTCCATTTTCGTCAAATCTTATAATAAGATGAGCACTTTG
AACTGTTCCAGATATTGGAGCCAAACTGCCTTTAACAGCCAAAACTGAAACTGTAGCAAGTATTTGACTG
CCACATTTTGTTAAGACCAAAGTGAGTTTAGCATCTTTCTCTGCATTTAGTCTACAGTTAGGAGATGGAG
CTGGTGTGGTCCACAAAGTTAGCTTATCATTATTTTTGTTTCCTACTGTAATGGCACCTGTGCTGTCAAA
ACTAAGGCCAGTTCCTAGTTTAGGAACCATAGCCTTGTTTGAATCAAATTCTAGGCCATGGCCAATTTTT
GTTTTGAGGGGATTTGTGTTTGGTGCATTAGGTGAACCAAATTCAAGCCCATCTCCTGCATTAATGGCTA
TGGCTGTAGCGTCAAACATCAACCCCTTGGCAGTGCTTAGGTTAACCTCAAGCTTTTTGGAATTGTTTGA
AGCTGTAAACAAGTAAAGGCCTTTGTTGTAGTTAATATCCAAGTTGTGGGCTGAGTTTATAAAAAGAGGG
CCCTGTCCTAGTCTTAGATTTAGTTGGTTTTGAGCATCAAACGGATAACTAACATCAAGTATAAGGCGTC
TGTTTTGAGAATCAATCCTTAGTCCTCCTGCTACATTAAGTTGCATATTGCCTTGTGAATCAAAACCCAA
GGCTCCAGTAACTTTAGTTTGCAAGGAAGTATTATTAATAGTCACACCTGGACCAGTTGCTACGGTCAAA
GTGTTTAGGTCGTCTGTTACATGCAAAGGAGCCCCGTACTTTAGTCCTAGTTTTCCATTTTGTGTATAAA
TGGGCTCTTTCAAGTCAATGCCCAAGCTACCAGTGGCAGTAGTTAGAGGGGGTGAGGCAGTGATAGTAAG
GGTACTGCTATCGGTGGTGGTGAGGGGGCCTGATGTTTGCAGGGCTAGCTTTCCTTCTGACACTGTGAGG
GGTCCTTGGGTGGCAATGCTAAGTTTGGAGTCGTGCACGGTTAGCGGGGCCTGTGATTGCATGGTGAGTG
TGTTGCCCGCGACCATTAGAGGTGCGGCGGCAGCCACAGTTAGGGCTTCTGAGGTAACTGTGAGGGGTGC
AGATATTTCCAGGTTTATGTTTGACTTGGTTTTTTTGAGAGGTGGGCTCACAGTGGTTACATTTTGGGAG
GTAAGGTTGCCGGCCTCGTCCAGAGAGAGGCCGTTGCCCATTTTGAGCGCAAGCATGCCATTGGAGGTAA
CTAGAGGTTCGGATAGGCGCAAAGAGAGTACCCCAGGGGGACTCTCTTGAAACCCATTGGGGGATACAAA
GGGAGGAGTAAGAAAAGGCACAGTTGGAGGACCGGTTTCCGTGTCATATGGATACACGGGGTTGAAGGTA
TCTTCAGACGGTCTTGCGCGCTTCATCTGCAACAACATGAAGATAGTGGGTGCGGATGGACAGGAACAGG
AGGAAACTGACATTCCATTTAGATTGTGGAGAAAGTTTGCAGCCAGGAGGAAGCTGCAATACCAGAGCTG
GGAGGAGGGCAAGGAGGTGCTGCTGAATAAACTGGACAGAAATTTGCTAACTGATTTTAAGTAAGTGATG
CTTTATTATTTTTTTTTATTAGTTAAAGGGAATAAGATCTTTGAGACCGTCGACATATGGATCCTTCAGT
CGTAGCCGTCCGCCGAGTCCTTTACCGCGTCAAAGTTAGGAATAAATTGATCCGGATAGTGGCCGGGAGG
TCCCGAGAAGGGGTTAAAGTAGACCGATGGCACAAACTCCTCAATAAATTGCAGAGTTCCAATGCCTCCA
GAGCGCGGCTCAGAGGACGAGGTCTGCAGAGTTAGGATTGCCTGACGAGGCGTGAATGAAGAGCGGCCGG
CGCCGCCGATCTGAAATGTCCCGTCCGGACGGAGACCAAGCGAGGAGCTCACCGACTCGTCGTTGAGCTG
AATACCTCGCCCTCTGATTGTCAGGTGAGTTATACCCTGCCCGGGCGACCGCACCCTGTGACGAAAGCCG
CCCGCAAGCTGCGCCCCTGAGTTAGTCATCTGAACTTCGGCCTGGGCGTCTCTGGGAAGTACCACAGTGG
TGGGAGCGGGACTTTCCTGGTACACCAGGGCAGCGGGCCAACTACGGGGATTAAGGTTATTACGAGGTGT
GGTGGTAATAGCCGCCTGTTCCAGGAGAATTCGGTTTCGGTGGGCGCGTATTCCGTTGACCCGGGATATC
ATGTGGGGTCCCGCGCTCATGTAGTTTATTCGGGTTGAGTAGTCTTGGGCAGCTCCAGCCGCAAGTCCCA
TTTGTGGCTGGTAACTCCACATGTAGGGCGTGGGAATTTCCTTGCTCATAATGGCGCTGACAACAGGTGC
TGGCGCCGGGTGTGGCCGCTGGAGATGACGTAGTTTTCGCGCTTAAATTTGAGAAAGGGCGCGAAACTAG
TCCTTAAGAGTCAGCGCGCAGTATTTACTGAAGAGAGCCTCCGCGTCTTCCAGCGTGCGCCGAAGCTGAT
CTTCGCTTTTGTGATACAGGCAGCTGCGGGTGAGGGATCGCAGAGACCTGTTTTTTATTTTCAGCTCTTG
TTCTTGGCCCCTGCTCTGTTGAAATATAGCATACAGAGTGGGAAAAATCCTGTTTCTAAGCTCGCGGGTC
GATACGGGTTCGTTGGGCGCCAGACGCAGCGCTCCTCCTCCTGCTGCTGCCGCCGCTGTGGATTTCTTGG
GCTTTGTCAGAGTCTTGCTATCCGGTCGCCTTTGCTTCTGTGTGGCCGCTGCTGTTGCTGCCGCTGCCGC
CGGTGCAGTATGGGCTGTAGAGATGACGGTAGTAATGCAGGATGTTACGGGGGAAGGCCACGCCGTGATG
GTAGAGAAGAAAGCGGCGGGCGAAGGAGATGTTGCCCCCACAGTCTTGCAAGCAAGCAACTATGGCGTTC
TTGTGCCCGCGCCATGAGCGGTAGCCTTGGCGCTGTTGTTGCTCTTGGGCTAACGGCGGCGGCTGCTTGG
ACTTACCGGCCCTGGTTCCAGTGGTGTCCCATCTACGGTTGGGTCGGCGAACGGGCAGTGCCGGCGGCGC
CTGAGGAGCGGAGGTTGTAGCCATGCTGGAACCGGTTGCCGATTTCTGGGGCGCCGGCGAGGGGAATGCG
ACCGAGGGTGACGGTGTTTCGTCTGACACCTCTTCGACCTCGGAAGCTTCCTCGTCTAGGCTCTCCCAGT
CTTCCATCATGTCCTCCTCCTCCTCGTCCAAAACCTCCTCTGCCTGACTGTCCCAGTATTCCTCCTCGTC
CGTGGGTGGCGGCGGCAGCTGCAGCTTCTTTTTGGGTGCCATCCTGGGAAGCAAGGGCCCGCGGCTGCTG
CTGATAGGGCTGCGGCGGCGGGGGGATTGGGTTGAGCTCCTCGCCGGACTGGGGGTCCAAGTAAACCCCC
CGTCCCTTTCGTAGCAGAAACTCTTGGCGGGCTTTGTTGATGGCTTGCAATTGGCCAAGAATGTGGCCCT
GGGTAATGACGCAGGCGGTAAGCTCCGCATTAGGCGGGCGGGATTGGTCTTCGTAGAACCTAATCTCGTG
GGCGTGGTAGTCCTCAGGTACAAATTTGCGAAGGTAAGCCGACGTCCACAGCCCCGGAGTGAGTTTCAAC
CCCGGAGCCGCGGACTTTTCGTCAGGCGAGGGACCCTGCAGCTCAAAGGTACCGATAATTTGACTTTCGT
TAAGCAGCTGCGAATTGCAAACCAGGGAGCGGTGCGGGGTGCATAGGTTGCAGCGACAGTGACACTCCAG
TAGACCGTCACCGCTCACGTCTTCCATTATGTCAGAGTGGTAGGCAAGGTAGTTGGCTAGCTGCAGAAGG
TAGCAGTGGCCCCAAAGCGGCGGAGGGCATTCGCGGTACTTAATGGGCACAAAGTCGCTAGGAAGTGCAC
AGCAGGTGGCGGGCAAGATTCCTGAGCGCTCTAGGATAAAGTTCCTAAAGTTCTGCAACATGCTTTGACT
GGTGAAGTCTGGCAGACCCTGTTGCAGGGTTTTAAGCAGGCGTTCGGGGAAAATGATGTCCGCCAGGTGC
GCGGCCACGGAGCGCTCGTTGAAGGCCGTCCATAGGTCCTTCAAGTTTTGCTTTAGCAGTTTCTGCAGCT
CCTTGAGGTTGCACTCCTCCAAGCACTGCTGCCAAACGCCCATGGCCGTCTGCCAGGTGTAGCATAGAAA
TAAGTAAACGCAGTCGCGGACGTAGTCGCGGCGCGCCTCGCCCTTGAGCGTGGAATGAAGCACGTTTTGC
CCAAGGCGGTTTTCGTGCAAAATTCCAAGGTAGGAGACCAGGTTGCAGAGCTCCACGTTGGAGATCTTGC
AGGCCTGGCGTACGTAGCCCTGTCGAAAGGTGTAGTGCAATGTTTCCTCTAGCTTGCGCTGCATCTCCGG
GTCAGCAAAGAACCGCTGCATGCACTCAAGCTCCACGGTAACGAGCACTGCGGCCATCATTAGTTTGCGT
CGCTTCGAAGATCTTTCTAGAAGATCTCCTACAATATTCTCAGCTGCCATGGAAAATCGATGTTCTTCTT
TTATTCTCTCAAGATTTTCAGGCTGTATATTAAAACTTATATTAAGAACTATGCTAACCACCTCATCAGG
AACCGTTGTAGGTGGCGTGGGTTTTCTTGGCAATCGACTCTCATGAAAACTACGAGCTAAATATTCAATA
TGTTCCTCTTGACCAACTTTATTCTGCATTTTTTTTGAACGAGGTTTAGAGCAAGCTTCAGGAAACTGAG
ACAGGAATTTTATTAAAAATTTAAATTTTGAAGAAAGTTCAGGGTTAATAGCATCCATTTTTTGCTTTGC
AAGTTCCTCAGCATTCTTAACAAAAGACGTCTCTTTTGACATGTTTAAAGTTTAAACCTCCTGTGTGAAA
TTATTATCCGCTCATAATTCCACACATTATACGAGCCGGAAGCATAAAGTGTAAAGCCTGGGGTGCCTAA
TGAGTGAGCTAACTCACATTAATTGCGTTGCGCTCACTGCCAATTGCTTTCCAGTCGGGAAACCTGTCGT
GCCAGCTGCATTAATGAATCGGCCAACGCGCGGGGAGAGGCGGTTTGCGTATTGGGCGCTCTTCCGCTTC
CTCGCTCACTGACTCGCTGCGCTCGGTCGTTCGGCTGCGGCGAGCGGTATCAGCTCACTCAAAGGCGGTA
ATACGGTTATCCACAGAATCAGGGGATAACGCAGGAAAGAACATGTGAGCAAAAGGCCAGCAAAAGGCCA
GGAACCGTAAAAAGGCCGCGTTGCTGGCGTTTTTCCATAGGCTCCGCCCCCCTGACGAGCATCACAAAAA
TCGACGCTCAAGTCAGAGGTGGCGAAACCCGACAGGACTATAAAGATACCAGGCGTTTCCCCCTGGAAGC
TCCCTCGTGCGCTCTCCTGTTCCGACCCTGCCGCTTACCGGATACCTGTCCGCCTTTCTCCCTTCGGGAA
GCGTGGCGCTTTCTCATAGCTCACGCTGTAGGTATCTCAGTTCGGTGTAGGTCGTTCGCTCCAAGCTGGG
CTGTGTGCACGAACCCCCCGTTCAGCCCGACCGCTGCGCCTTATCCGGTAACTATCGTCTTGAGTCCAAC
CCGGTAAGACACGACTTATCGCCACTGGCAGCAGCCACTGGTAACAGGATTAGCAGAGCGAGGTATGTAG
GCGGTGCTACAGAGTTCTTGAAGTGGTGGCCTAACTACGGCTACACTAGAAGAACAGTATTTGGTATCTG
CGCTCTGCTGAAGCCAGTTACCTTCGGAAAAAGAGTTGGTAGCTCTTGATCCGGCAAACAAACCACCGCT
GGTAGCGGTGGTTTTTTTGTTTGCAAGCAGCAGATTACGCGCAGAAAAAAAGGATCTCAAGAAGATCCTT
TGATCTTTTCTACGGGGTCTGACGCTCAGTGGAACGAAAACTCACGTTAAGGGATTTTGGTCATGAGATT
ATCAAAAAGGATCTTCACCTAGATCCTTTTAAATTAAAAATGAAGTTTTAAATCAATCTAAAGTATATAT
GAGTAAACTTGGTCTGACAGTTACCAATGCTTAATCAGTGAGGCACCTATCTCAGCGATCTGTCTATTTC
GTTCATCCATAGTTGCCTGACTCCCCGTCGTGTAGATAACTACGATACGGGAGGGCTTACCATCTGGCCC
CAGTGCTGCAATGATACCGCGAGACCCACGCTCACCGGCTCCAGATTTATCAGCAATAAACCAGCCAGCC
GGAAGGGCCGAGCGCAGAAGTGGTCCTGCAACTTTATCCGCCTCCATCCAGTCTATTAATTGTTGCCGGG
AAGCTAGAGTAAGTAGTTCGCCAGTTAATAGTTTGCGCAACGTTGTTGCCATTGCTACAGGCATCGTGGT
GTCACGCTCGTCGTTTGGTATGGCTTCATTCAGCTCCGGTTCCCAACGATCAAGGCGAGTTACATGATCC
CCCATGTTGTGCAAAAAAGCGGTTAGCTCCTTCGGTCCTCCGATCGTTGTCAGAAGTAAGTTGGCCGCAG
TGTTATCACTCATGGTTATGGCAGCACTGCATAATTCTCTTACTGTCATGCCATCCGTAAGATGCTTTTC
TGTGACTGGTGAGTACTCAACCAAGTCATTCTGAGAATAGTGTATGCGGCGACCGAGTTGCTCTTGCCCG
GCGTCAATACGGGATAATACCGCGCCACATAGCAGAACTTTAAAAGTGCTCATCATTGGAAAACGTTCTT
CGGGGCGAAAACTCTCAAGGATCTTACCGCTGTTGAGATCCAGTTCGATGTAACCCACTCGTGCACCCAA
CTGATCTTCAGCATCTTTTACTTTCACCAGCGTTTCTGGGTGAGCAAAAACAGGAAGGCAAAATGCCGCA
AAAAAGGGAATAAGGGCGACACGGAAATGTTGAATACTCATACTCTTCCTTTTTCAATATTATTGAAGCA
TTTATCAGGGTTATTGTCTCATGAGCGGATACATATTTGAATGTATTTAGAAAAATAAACAAATAGGGGT
TCCGCGCACATTTCCCCGAAAAGTGCCACCTGACGTCTAAGAAACCATTATTATCATGACATTAACCTAT
AAAAATAGGCGTATCACGAGGCC
Features (pLannotate 1.2.2; 18 found; start..end, strand, type, name):
    305..323     +  promoter       T7 promoter: promoter for bacteriophage T7 RNA polymerase
    379..481     +  repeat_region  ITR: inverted terminal repeat of human adenovirus serotype 5 inverted
    791..1174    +  CDS            E4RF1_ADE02: Experimental evidence at protein level: Swiss-Prot protein existence level 1. May modulate tight-junctions functions of infected cells through interactions with PDZ proteins. E4 ORF1 has ben show for Adenovirus 9 to interact with protein involved in tight junction regulation. May play a role in mTOR activation by activating PI3- kinase, thus overriding cellular checkpoint for translation. From Human adenovirus C serotype 2 (HAdV-2) (Human adenovirus 2).
   1225..1614    +  CDS            E4RF2_ADE02: Protein predicted: Swiss-Prot protein existence level 4. From Human adenovirus C serotype 2 (HAdV-2) (Human adenovirus 2).
   1614..1961    +  CDS            E411_ADE05: Experimental evidence at protein level: Swiss-Prot protein existence level 1. From Human adenovirus C serotype 5 (HAdV-5) (Human adenovirus 5).
   2241..3122    +  CDS            E434_ADE02: Experimental evidence at protein level: Swiss-Prot protein existence level 1. Plays a major role to prevent cellular inhibition of viral genome replication by nuclear bodies. Assembles an SCF-like E3 ubiquitin ligase complex based on the cellular proteins ELOB, ELOC, CUL5 and RBX1, in cooperation with viral E1B-55K. This viral RING-type ligase ubiquitinates cellular substrates prior to proteasomal degradation: p53/TP53, LIG4, MRE11-RAD50-NBS1 (MRN) complex, ITGA3, DAXX and BLM. From Human adenovirus C serotype 2 (HAdV-2) (Human adenovirus 2).
   3324..3401    +  CDS            E417_ADE03: Protein predicted: Swiss-Prot protein existence level 4. From Human adenovirus B serotype 3 (HAdV-3) (Human adenovirus 3).
   3534..5276    -  CDS            SPIKE_ADE05: Experimental evidence at protein level: Swiss-Prot protein existence level 1. Forms spikes that protrude from each vertex of the icosahedral capsid. Interacts with host coxsackievirus and adenovirus receptor CXADR located at the cell tight junctions to provide virion initial attachment to target cell. The fiber protein binds to CXADR with a higher affinity than CXADR binds to itself, thereby blocking the cell-cell adhesion function of CXADR dimers and leading to local disruption of the tight junction. Fiber protein present on neo- synthesized particles may thus disrupt the junctional integrity
   5287..5451    +  CDS            UXP_ADE05 (fragment): Experimental evidence at transcript level: Swiss-Prot protein existence level 2. Might play a role in viral replication since it is associated with viral replication centers. Seems to have an effect on DBP localization. From Human adenovirus C serotype 5 (HAdV-5) (Human adenovirus 5).
   5529..6209    -  CDS            L4: CAP8_ADE02 - Experimental evidence at protein level: Swiss-Prot protein existence level 1. [Hexon-linking protein-C]: Structural component of the virion that acts as a cement protein on the capsid interior and which glue the peripentonal hexons and group-of-nine hexons together. From Human adenovirus C serotype 2 (HAdV-2) (Human adenovirus 2).
   6300..6683    -  CDS            SF33K_ADE02 (fragment): Experimental evidence at protein level: Swiss-Prot protein existence level 1. Probably functions as the small terminase that is part of the molecular motor that translocates genomic DNA in empty capsid during DNA packaging. This motor is located at a unique vertex and comprises at least the IVa2 ATPase, the small terminase 33K and probably a portal. Forms a ring-like structure of about 17 nm in which genomic DNA is translocated into the capsid. Stimulates IVa2 ATPase activity in the presence of the viral genome. Once the DNA is packaged, the terminase detaches: the 33K protein is present in th
   6896..8485    -  CDS            L4 (fragment): SHUT_ADE05 - Experimental evidence at protein level: Swiss-Prot protein existence level 1. Protein that inhibits host translation while promoting late viral translation by ribosome shunting. Blocks host cap-dependent translation by binding to eIF4G, displacing MKNK1 from cap initiation complexes and preventing EIF4E phosphorylation. Binds to the tripartite leader sequence of viral late mRNAs and recruits host eIF4G, PABPC1/poly-A binding protein and 40S ribosomes subunits on viral mRNAs, allowing ribosome shunting and efficient translation of late viral mRNAs even though conventional translati
   8775..8805    -  promoter       lac UV5 promoter: E. coli lac promoter with an "up" mutation
   8820..8841    -  protein_bind   CAP binding site: CAP binding activates transcription in the presence of cAMP. E. coli catabolite activator protein
   8866..8949    -  CDS            lacI (fragment): lac repressor; lacI; The lac repressor binds to the lac operator to inhibit transcription in E. coli. This inhibition can be relieved by adding lactose or isopropyl-β-D-thiogalactopyranoside (IPTG).
   9132..9720    -  rep_origin     ori: high-copy-number ColE1/pMB1/pBR322/pUC origin of replication
   9891..10751   -  CDS            AmpR: β-lactamase; bla; confers resistance to ampicillin, carbenicillin, and related antibiotics
  10752..10856   -  promoter       AmpR promoter: bla
