[The description below was written by a language model from this plasmid's Addgene catalogue record and pLannotate feature annotations shown in this document.]
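Description:
pAd5-B6/7deltaE3 is a building-block plasmid from the AdenoBuilder system, in which the human adenovirus 5 genome is divided among several plasmids that are later assembled into a full-length recombinant genome. It is based on the high-copy cloning vector pJet1.2, with a ColE1/pUC-type origin and an ampicillin resistance gene (β-lactamase under its own promoter) for propagation and selection in E. coli. The backbone also contributes a T7 promoter next to the insertion site and remnants of lac regulatory sequence (lac UV5 promoter, CAP binding site, a lacI fragment). The viral fragment was inserted at the EcoRV site, which was destroyed on both sides. The complete plasmid is about 10.9 kb.

The insert covers the right-hand portion of the Ad5 genome, coordinates 25043–35938 of the reference sequence, merging into one block the regions otherwise carried separately by pAd5-B6deltaE3 and pAd5-B7. The annotated features run from the right inverted terminal repeat, which lies next to the T7 promoter, through the E4 open reading frames (ORF1, ORF2, ORF3, ORF6 and a short ORF6/7-like match). They continue with the fiber (spike) gene, a fragment of the U exon protein, and the L4 genes encoding pVIII, 33K and part of the 100K shutoff protein. Viral nucleotides 27859–30803 have been replaced by a BamHI–SalI cloning site, which deletes the E3 region. Because E3 is dispensable for growth in culture, its removal frees packaging capacity, and the new site offers a position for inserting foreign sequence. The block is used with the other AdenoBuilder fragments to assemble E3-deleted recombinant adenovirus genomes, and combining two blocks reduces the number of pieces in the assembly.
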