Addgene plasmid #175748: pAd5-B6/7deltaE3
Purpose: A block for the AdenoBuilder genome assembly system. The insert consolidates the regions present in pAd5-B6deltaE3 and pAd5-B7.
Depositing lab: Fred Bunz. Depositing organization: Johns Hopkins University and School of Medicine. Publication: AdenoBuilder: A platform for the modular assembly of recombinant adenoviruses. Jang Y, Bunz F. STAR Protoc. 2022 Jan 20;3(1):101123. doi: 10.1016/j.xpro.2022.101123. eCollection 2022 Mar 18. PubMed 35098167.
Backbone
  Vector backbone: pJet1.2
  Backbone manufacturer: ThermoFisher Scientific
  Backbone size w/o insert (bp): 2974
  Total vector size (bp): 10943
  Vector type: Adenoviral, Synthetic Biology
Growth in bacteria
  Bacterial resistance: Ampicillin, 100 μg/mL
  Growth temperature: 37°C
  Growth strain: NEB Stable
  Copy number: High Copy
Gene/Insert
  Gene/Insert name: Adenovirus 5 genomic region 25043-35938
  Species: Adenovirus 5
  Mutation: Adenovirus sequences 27859-30803 replaced with BamHI-SalI cloning site, resulting in deletion of E3
  GenBank ID: AC_000008.1
  Cloning method: Restriction Enzyme; 5′ cloning site EcoRV (destroyed during cloning); 3′ cloning site EcoRV (destroyed during cloning)
  Sequencing primers: 5′ CGACTCACTATAGGGAGAGCGGC; 3′ AAGAACATCGATTTTCCATGGCAG
Terms and licenses: Academic/Nonprofit Terms; Industry Terms: Not Available to Industry
How to cite: pAd5-B6/7deltaE3 was a gift from Fred Bunz (Addgene plasmid # 175748 ; http://n2t.net/addgene:175748 ; RRID:Addgene_175748)
